Addgene plasmid #194390: pMIGII-TCR-D
Purpose: Retroviral expression of candidate orphan TCR
Depositing lab: Michael Carroll. Depositing organization: Boston Children's Hospital. Publication: T cell help shapes B cell tolerance. Akama-Garren EH, Yin X, Prestwood TR, Ma M, Utz PJ, Carroll MC. Sci Immunol. 2024 Feb 16;9(92):eadj7029. doi: 10.1126/sciimmunol.adj7029. Epub 2024 Feb 16. PubMed 38363829.
Backbone
  Vector backbone: pMIGII
  Backbone manufacturer: Addgene #52107
  Backbone size w/o insert (bp): 6512
  Vector type: Retroviral
Growth in bacteria
  Bacterial resistance: Ampicillin, 100 μg/mL
  Growth temperature: 37°C
  Growth strain: NEB Stable
  Copy number: High Copy
Gene/Insert
  Cloning method: Gibson Cloning
  Sequencing primers: 5′ pLXSN; 3′ IRES_rev
Terms and licenses: Academic/Nonprofit Terms; Industry Terms: Not Available to Industry
How to cite: pMIGII-TCR-D was a gift from Michael Carroll (Addgene plasmid # 194390 ; http://n2t.net/addgene:194390 ; RRID:Addgene_194390)
