[The description below was written by a language model from this plasmid's Addgene catalogue record and pLannotate feature annotations shown in this document.]
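Description:
pMIGII-TCR-D is a gammaretroviral expression plasmid built on the pMIGII backbone, an MSCV-type vector, and was made by Gibson cloning to express a candidate "orphan" T cell receptor, meaning one whose antigen specificity is not given in the record. In bacteria it is maintained through a high-copy ColE1/pUC-type origin and selected with ampicillin via the β-lactamase gene. The remaining bacterial annotations (fragments of tet, lacI, lacZα, rop, bom and a lac promoter/operator) appear to be backbone remnants rather than functional parts of the design.

The retroviral unit is bounded by murine embryonic stem cell virus 5' and 3' LTRs. The 5' LTR acts as the promoter for the genomic transcript, and no separate internal promoter is annotated. Downstream lie the Ψ packaging signal and a truncated, start-codon-deficient gag segment, which together support encapsidation of the RNA when gag-pol and envelope proteins are supplied in trans by packaging cells. The payload is a single open reading frame encoding a TCR alpha chain (a mouse variable segment joined to the mouse Tcra constant region), a P2A peptide, and a TCR beta chain ending in the mouse beta-2 constant region. The beta variable segment's best annotation match was a human TRBV entry, which probably reflects database homology rather than a stated human origin. P2A ribosomal skipping yields the two chains as separate polypeptides from a single transcript. An EMCV IRES then drives EGFP translation from that same transcript, marking transduced cells for identification or sorting.

The construct is intended for retroviral transduction of cells to express this candidate TCR, and the associated study concerns T cell help in B cell tolerance. The record names neither the insert gene nor the target cell type.
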