Features (pLannotate 1.2.2; 24 found; start..end, strand, type, name):
     32..233     -  CDS            TcR (fragment): tetracycline efflux protein; tet; confers resistance to tetracycline
    234..332     +  CDS            env (fragment): murine leukemia virus gPr80 envelope polyprotein precursor; env; proteolytically cleaved into gp70SU and p15TM subunits
    374..890     +  LTR            5' LTR: 5' long terminal repeat from murine embryonic stem cell virus
    954..1295    +  misc_feature   MESV Ψ: packaging signal of murine embryonic stem cell virus
   1362..1778    +  CDS            gag (truncated): truncated Moloney murine leukemia virus (MMLV) gag gene lacking the start codon
   1795..2196    +  CDS            TVA3_MOUSE: Experimental evidence at protein level: Swiss-Prot protein existence level 1. From Mus musculus (Mouse).
   2194..2604    +  CDS            Tcra: TCA_MOUSE - Experimental evidence at protein level: Swiss-Prot protein existence level 1. From Mus musculus (Mouse).
   2614..2669    +  CDS            P2A (fragment): 2A peptide from porcine teschovirus-1 polyprotein Eukaryotic ribosomes fail to insert a peptide bond between the Gly and Pro residues, yielding separate polypeptides.
   2671..3009    +  CDS            TRBV4-2: TVB42_HUMAN - Also known as TCRBV7S3A2 From Homo sapiens (Human).
   3064..3582    +  CDS            TCB2_MOUSE: Experimental evidence at protein level: Swiss-Prot protein existence level 1. From Mus musculus (Mouse).
   3618..4178    +  misc_feature   IRES: internal ribosome entry site (IRES) of the encephalomyocarditis virus (EMCV)
   4181..4900    +  CDS            EGFP: the original enhanced GFP (Yang et al., 1996) mammalian codon-optimized
   4912..4942    +  misc_feature   MCS (fragment): pUC18/19 multiple cloning site
   5062..5576    +  LTR            3' LTR: 3' long terminal repeat from murine embryonic stem cell virus
   5738..5754    -  protein_bind   lac operator: The lac repressor binds to the lac operator to inhibit transcription in E. coli. This inhibition can be relieved by adding lactose or isopropyl-β-D-thiogalactopyranoside (IPTG). lac repressor encoded by lacI
   5762..5792    -  promoter       lac promoter: promoter for the E. coli lac operon
   5807..5828    -  protein_bind   CAP binding site: CAP binding activates transcription in the presence of cAMP. E. coli catabolite activator protein
   5841..5933    -  CDS            lacI (fragment): lac repressor; lacI; The lac repressor binds to the lac operator to inhibit transcription in E. coli. This inhibition can be relieved by adding lactose or isopropyl-β-D-thiogalactopyranoside (IPTG).
   6116..6704    -  rep_origin     ori: high-copy-number ColE1/pMB1/pBR322/pUC origin of replication
   6875..7735    -  CDS            AmpR: β-lactamase; bla; confers resistance to ampicillin, carbenicillin, and related antibiotics
   7736..7840    -  promoter       AmpR promoter: bla
   7935..7970    +  CDS            rop (fragment): Rop protein, which maintains plasmids at low copy number; rop
   8072..8171    +  misc_feature   bom (fragment): basis of mobility region from pBR322
   8177..32      -  CDS            lacZα (fragment) (across the origin): LacZα fragment of β-galactosidase; lacZ fragment
>Addgene plasmid #194390 | pMIGII-TCR-D | addgene full sequence | sequence record 382678 | Addgene NGS Result
TTTTCCCAGTCACGACGTTGTAAAACGACGGCGCAAGGAATGGTGCATGCAAGGAGATGGCGCCCAACAG
TCCCCCGGCCACGGGGCCTGCCACCATACCCACGCCGAAACAAGCGCTCATGAGCCCGAAGTGGCGAGCC
CGATCTTCCCCATCGGTGATGTCGGCGATATAGGCGCCAGCAACCGCACCTGTGGCGCCGGTGATGCCGG
CCACGATGCGTCCGGCGTAGAGGCGATTAGTCCAATTTGTTAAAGACAGGATATCAGTGGTCCAGGCTCT
AGTTTTGACTCAACAATATCACCAGCTGAAGCCTATAGAGTACGAGCCATAGATAAAATAAAAGATTTTA
TTTAGTCTCCAGAAAAAGGGGGGAATGAAAGACCCCACCTGTAGGTTTGGCAAGCTAGCTTAAGTAACGC
CATTTTGCAAGGCATGGAAAATACATAACTGAGAATAGAGAAGTTCAGATCAAGGTTAGGAACAGAGAGA
CAGCAGAATATGGGCCAAACAGGATATCTGTGGTAAGCAGTTCCTGCCCCGGCTCAGGGCCAAGAACAGA
TGGTCCCCAGATGCGGTCCCGCCCTCAGCAGTTTCTAGAGAACCATCAGATGTTTCCAGGGTGCCCCAAG
GACCTGAAATGACCCTGTGCCTTATTTGAACTAACCAATCAGTTCGCTTCTCGCTTCTGTTCGCGCGCTT
CTGCTCCCCGAGCTCAATAAAAGAGCCCACAACCCCTCACTCGGCGCGCCAGTCCTCCGATAGACTGCGT
CGCCCGGGTACCCGTATTCCCAATAAAGCCTCTTGCTGTTTGCATCCGAATCGTGGACTCGCTGATCCTT
GGGAGGGTCTCCTCAGATTGATTGACTGCCCACCTCGGGGGTCTTTCATTTGGAGGTTCCACCGAGATTT
GGAGACCCCTGCCCAGGGACCACCGACCCCCCCGCCGGGAGGTAAGCTGGCCAGCGGTCGTTTCGTGTCT
GTCTCTGTCTTTGTGCGTGTTTGTGCCGGCATCTAATGTTTGCGCCTGCGTCTGTACTAGTTAGCTAACT
AGCTCTGTATCTGGCGGACCCGTGGTGGAACTGACGAGTTCTGAACACCCGGCCGCAACCCTGGGAGACG
TCCCAGGGACTTTGGGGGCCGTTTTTGTGGCCCGACCTGAGGAAGGGAGTCGATGTGGAATCCGACCCCG
TCAGGATATGTGGTTCTGGTAGGAGACGAGAACCTAAAACAGTTCCCGCCTCCGTCTGAATTTTTGCTTT
CGGTTTGGAACCGAAGCCGCGCGTCTTGTCTGCTGCAGCGCTGCAGCATCGTTCTGTGTTGTCTCTGTCT
GACTGTGTTTCTGTATTTGTCTGAAAATTAGGGCCAGACTGTTACCACTCCCTTAAGTTTGACCTTAGGT
CACTGGAAAGATGTCGAGCGGATCGCTCACAACCAGTCGGTAGATGTCAAGAAGAGACGTTGGGTTACCT
TCTGCTCTGCAGAATGGCCAACCTTTAACGTCGGATGGCCGCGAGACGGCACCTTTAACCGAGACCTCAT
CACCCAGGTTAAGATCAAGGTCTTTTCACCTGGCCCGCATGGACACCCAGACCAGGTCCCCTACATCGTG
ACCTGGGAAGCCTTGGCTTTTGACCCCCCTCCCTGGGTCAAGCCCTTTGTACACCCTAAGCCTCCGCCTC
CTCTTCCTCCATCCGCCCCGTCTCTCCCCCTTGAACCTCCTCGTTCGACCCCGCCTCGATCCTCCCTTTA
TCCAGCCCTCACTCCTTCTCTAGGCGCCGGAATTCAGATCTACCATGCGTCCTGGCACCTGCTCAGTTCT
TGTGCTCCTCCTAATGCTCAGGAGGAGCAATGGAGATGGAGACTCAGTGACCCAGAAGGAAGGCCTGGTC
ACTCTCACCGAGGGGTTGCCTGTGATGCTGAACTGCACCTATCAGACTATTTACTCAAATGCTTTCCTTT
TCTGGTATGTGCACTATCTCAATGAATCCCCTCGGCTACTCCTGAAGAGCTCCACAGACAACAAGAGGAC
CGAGCACCAAGGGTTCCACGCCACTCTCCATAAGAGCAGCAGCTCCTTCCATCTGCAGAAGTCCTCAGCG
CAGCTGTCAGACTCTGCCCTGTACTACTGTGCTCCCCCCGCCACAAATGCTTACAAAGTCATCTTTGGAA
AAGGGACACATCTTCATGTTCTCCCTAACATCCAGAACCCAGAACCTGCTGTGTACCAGTTAAAAGATCC
TCGGTCTCAGGACAGCACCCTCTGCCTGTTCACCGACTTTGACTCCCAAATCAATGTGCCGAAAACCATG
GAATCTGGAACGTTCATCACTGACAAAACTGTGCTGGACATGAAAGCTATGGATTCCAAGAGCAATGGGG
CCATTGCCTGGAGCAACCAGACAAGCTTCACCTGCCAAGATATCTTCAAAGAGACCAACGCCACCTACCC
CAGTTCAGACGTTCCCTGTGATGCCACGTTGACTGAGAAAAGCTTTGAAACAGATATGAACCTAAACTTT
CAAAACCTGTCAGTTATGGGACTCCGAATCCTCCTGCTGAAAGTAGCCGGATTTAACCTGCTCATGACGC
TGAGGCTGTGGTCCGGCTCCGGAGCCACGAACTTCTCTCTGTTAAAGCAAGCAGGAGACGTGGAAGAAAA
CCCCGGTCCCATGAGCTGCAGGCTTCTCCTCTATGTTTCCCTATGTCTTGTGGAAACAGCACTCATGAAC
ACTAAAATTACTCAGTCACCAAGATATCTAATCCTGGGAAGAGCAAATAAGTCTTTGGAATGTGAGCAAC
ATCTGGGACATAATGCTATGTACTGGTATAAACAGAGCGCTGAGAAGCCGCCAGAGCTCATGTTTCTCTA
CAATCTTAAACAGTTGATTCGAAATGAGACGGTGCCCAGTCGTTTTATACCTGAATGCCCAGACAGCTCC
AAGCTACTTTTACATATATCTGCCGTGGATCCAGAAGACTCAGCTGTCTATTTTTGTGCCAGCAGCCAAG
AACTGGGGGGCTATGAACAGTACTTCGGTCCCGGCACCAGGCTCACGGTTTTAGAGGATCTGAGAAATGT
GACTCCACCCAAGGTCTCCTTGTTTGAGCCATCAAAAGCAGAGATTGCAAACAAACAAAAGGCTACCCTC
GTGTGCTTGGCCAGGGGCTTCTTCCCTGACCACGTGGAGCTGAGCTGGTGGGTGAATGGCAAGGAGGTCC
ACAGTGGGGTCAGCACGGACCCTCAGGCCTACAAGGAGAGCAATTATAGCTACTGCCTGAGCAGCCGCCT
GAGGGTCTCTGCTACCTTCTGGCACAATCCTCGAAACCACTTCCGCTGCCAAGTGCAGTTCCATGGGCTT
TCAGAGGAGGACAAGTGGCCAGAGGGCTCACCCAAACCTGTCACACAGAACATCAGTGCAGAGGCCTGGG
GCCGAGCAGACTGTGGAATCACTTCAGCATCCTATCATCAGGGGGTTCTGTCTGCAACCATCCTCTATGA
GATCCTACTGGGGAAGGCCACCCTATATGCTGTGCTGGTCAGTGGCCTGGTGCTGATGGCCATGGTCAAG
AAAAAAAATTCCTGACTCGAGCAATTGCTCGAGCGGGATCAATTCCGCCCCCCCCCTAACGTTACTGGCC
GAAGCCGCTTGGAATAAGGCCGGTGTGCGTTTGTCTATATGTTATTTTCCACCATATTGCCGTCTTTTGG
CAATGTGAGGGCCCGGAAACCTGGCCCTGTCTTCTTGACGAGCATTCCTAGGGGTCTTTCCCCTCTCGCC
AAAGGAATGCAAGGTCTGTTGAATGTCGTGAAGGAAGCAGTTCCTCTGGAAGCTTCTTGAAGACAAACAA
CGTCTGTAGCGACCCTTTGCAGGCAGCGGAACCCCCCACCTGGCGACAGGTGCCTCTGCGGCCAAAAGCC
ACGTGTATAAGATACACCTGCAAAGGCGGCACAACCCCAGTGCCACGTTGTGAGTTGGATAGTTGTGGAA
AGAGTCAAATGGCTCTCCTCAAGCGTATTCAACAAGGGGCTGAAGGATGCCCAGAAGGTACCCCATTGTA
TGGGATCTGATCTGGGGCCTCGGTGCACATGCTTTACATGTGTTTAGTCGAGGTTAAAAAAACGTCTAGG
CCCCCCGAACCACGGGGACGTGGTTTTCCTTTGAAAAACACGATAATACCATGGTGAGCAAGGGCGAGGA
GCTGTTCACCGGGGTGGTGCCCATCCTGGTCGAGCTGGACGGCGACGTAAACGGCCACAAGTTCAGCGTG
TCCGGCGAGGGCGAGGGCGATGCCACCTACGGCAAGCTGACCCTGAAGTTCATCTGCACCACCGGCAAGC
TGCCCGTGCCCTGGCCCACCCTCGTGACCACCCTGACCTACGGCGTGCAGTGCTTCAGCCGCTACCCCGA
CCACATGAAGCAGCACGACTTCTTCAAGTCCGCCATGCCCGAAGGCTACGTCCAGGAGCGCACCATCTTC
TTCAAGGACGACGGCAACTACAAGACCCGCGCCGAGGTGAAGTTCGAGGGCGACACCCTGGTGAACCGCA
TCGAGCTGAAGGGCATCGACTTCAAGGAGGACGGCAACATCCTGGGGCACAAGCTGGAGTACAACTACAA
CAGCCACAACGTCTATATCATGGCCGACAAGCAGAAGAACGGCATCAAGGTGAACTTCAAGATCCGCCAC
AACATCGAGGACGGCAGCGTGCAGCTCGCCGACCACTACCAGCAGAACACCCCCATCGGCGACGGCCCCG
TGCTGCTGCCCGACAACCACTACCTGAGCACCCAGTCCGCCCTGAGCAAAGACCCCAACGAGAAGCGCGA
TCACATGGTCCTGCTGGAGTTCGTGACCGCCGCCGGGATCACTCTCGGCATGGACGAGCTGTACAAGTAA
AGCGGCCGCGACTCTAGAGTCGACCTGCAGGCATGCAAGCTTCAGGTAGCCGGCTAACGTTAACAACCGG
TACCTCTAGAACTATAGCTAGCATGCGCAAATTTAAAGCGCTGATATCGATAAAATAAAAGATTTTATTT
AGTCTCCAGAAAAAGGGGGGAATGAAAGACCCCACCTGTAGGTTTGGCAAGCTAGCTTAAGTAACGCCAT
TTTGCAAGGCATGGAAAATACATAACTGAGAATAGAGAAGTTCAGATCAAGGTTAGGAACAGAGAGACAG
CAGAATATGGGCCAAACAGGATATCTGTGGTAAGCAGTTCCTGCCCCGGCTCAGGGCCAAGAACAGATGG
TCCCCAGATGCGGTCCCGCCCTCAGCAGTTTCTAGAGAACCATCAGATGTTTCCAGGGTGCCCCAAGGAC
CTGAAATGACCCTGTGCCTTATTTGAACTAACCAATCAGTTCGCTTCTCGCTTCTGTTCGCGCGCTTCTG
CTCCCCGAGCTCAATAAAAGAGCCCACAACCCCTCACTCGGCGCGCCAGTCCTCCGATAGACTGCGTCGC
CCGGGTACCCGTGTATCCAATAAACCCTCTTGCAGTTGCATCCGACTTGTGGTCTCGCTGTTCCTTGGGA
GGGTCTCCTCTGAGTGATTGACTACCCGTCAGCGGGGGTCTTTCATGGGTAACAGTTTCTTGAAGTTGGA
GAACAACATTCTGAGGGTAGGAGTCGAATATTAAGTAATCCTGACTCAATTAGCCACTGTTTTGAATCCA
CATACTCCAATACTCCTGAAATAGTTCATTATGGACAGCGCAGAAAGAGCTGGGGAGAATTGTGAAATTG
TTATCCGCTCACAATTCCACACAACATACGAGCCGGAAGCATAAAGTGTAAAGCCTGGGGTGCCTAATGA
GTGAGCTAACTCACATTAATTGCGTTGCGCTCACTGCCCGCTTTCCAGTCGGGAAACCTGTCGTGCCAGC
TGCATTAATGAATCGGCCAACGCGCGGGGAGAGGCGGTTTGCGTATTGGGCGCTCTTCCGCTTCCTCGCT
CACTGACTCGCTGCGCTCGGTCGTTCGGCTGCGGCGAGCGGTATCAGCTCACTCAAAGGCGGTAATACGG
TTATCCACAGAATCAGGGGATAACGCAGGAAAGAACATGTGAGCAAAAGGCCAGCAAAAGGCCAGGAACC
GTAAAAAGGCCGCGTTGCTGGCGTTTTTCCATAGGCTCCGCCCCCCTGACGAGCATCACAAAAATCGACG
CTCAAGTCAGAGGTGGCGAAACCCGACAGGACTATAAAGATACCAGGCGTTTCCCCCTGGAAGCTCCCTC
GTGCGCTCTCCTGTTCCGACCCTGCCGCTTACCGGATACCTGTCCGCCTTTCTCCCTTCGGGAAGCGTGG
CGCTTTCTCATAGCTCACGCTGTAGGTATCTCAGTTCGGTGTAGGTCGTTCGCTCCAAGCTGGGCTGTGT
GCACGAACCCCCCGTTCAGCCCGACCGCTGCGCCTTATCCGGTAACTATCGTCTTGAGTCCAACCCGGTA
AGACACGACTTATCGCCACTGGCAGCAGCCACTGGTAACAGGATTAGCAGAGCGAGGTATGTAGGCGGTG
CTACAGAGTTCTTGAAGTGGTGGCCTAACTACGGCTACACTAGAAGAACAGTATTTGGTATCTGCGCTCT
GCTGAAGCCAGTTACCTTCGGAAAAAGAGTTGGTAGCTCTTGATCCGGCAAACAAACCACCGCTGGTAGC
GGTGGTTTTTTTGTTTGCAAGCAGCAGATTACGCGCAGAAAAAAAGGATCTCAAGAAGATCCTTTGATCT
TTTCTACGGGGTCTGACGCTCAGTGGAACGAAAACTCACGTTAAGGGATTTTGGTCATGAGATTATCAAA
AAGGATCTTCACCTAGATCCTTTTAAATTAAAAATGAAGTTTTAAATCAATCTAAAGTATATATGAGTAA
ACTTGGTCTGACAGTTACCAATGCTTAATCAGTGAGGCACCTATCTCAGCGATCTGTCTATTTCGTTCAT
CCATAGTTGCCTGACTCCCCGTCGTGTAGATAACTACGATACGGGAGGGCTTACCATCTGGCCCCAGTGC
TGCAATGATACCGCGAGACCCACGCTCACCGGCTCCAGATTTATCAGCAATAAACCAGCCAGCCGGAAGG
GCCGAGCGCAGAAGTGGTCCTGCAACTTTATCCGCCTCCATCCAGTCTATTAATTGTTGCCGGGAAGCTA
GAGTAAGTAGTTCGCCAGTTAATAGTTTGCGCAACGTTGTTGCCATTGCTACAGGCATCGTGGTGTCACG
CTCGTCGTTTGGTATGGCTTCATTCAGCTCCGGTTCCCAACGATCAAGGCGAGTTACATGATCCCCCATG
TTGTGCAAAAAAGCGGTTAGCTCCTTCGGTCCTCCGATCGTTGTCAGAAGTAAGTTGGCCGCAGTGTTAT
CACTCATGGTTATGGCAGCACTGCATAATTCTCTTACTGTCATGCCATCCGTAAGATGCTTTTCTGTGAC
TGGTGAGTACTCAACCAAGTCATTCTGAGAATAGTGTATGCGGCGACCGAGTTGCTCTTGCCCGGCGTCA
ATACGGGATAATACCGCGCCACATAGCAGAACTTTAAAAGTGCTCATCATTGGAAAACGTTCTTCGGGGC
GAAAACTCTCAAGGATCTTACCGCTGTTGAGATCCAGTTCGATGTAACCCACTCGTGCACCCAACTGATC
TTCAGCATCTTTTACTTTCACCAGCGTTTCTGGGTGAGCAAAAACAGGAAGGCAAAATGCCGCAAAAAAG
GGAATAAGGGCGACACGGAAATGTTGAATACTCATACTCTTCCTTTTTCAATATTATTGAAGCATTTATC
AGGGTTATTGTCTCATGAGCGGATACATATTTGAATGTATTTAGAAAAATAAACAAATAGGGGTTCCGCG
CACATTTCCCCGAAAAGTGCCACCTGACGTCTAAGAAACCATTATTATCATGACATTAACCTATAAAAAT
AGGCGTATCACGAGGCCCTTTCGTCTCGCGCGTTTCGGTGATGACGGTGAAAACCTCTGACACATGCAGC
TCCCGGAGACGGTCACAGCTTGTCTGTAAGCGGATGCCGGGAGCAGACAAGCCCGTCAGGGCGCGTCAGC
GGGTGTTGGCGGGTGTCGGGGCTGGCTTAACTATGCGGCATCAGAGCAGATTGTACTGAGAGTGCACCAT
ATGCGGTGTGAAATACCGCACAGATGCGTAAGGAGAAAATACCGCATCAGGCGCCATTCGCCATTCAGGC
TGCGCAACTGTTGGGAAGGGCGATCGGTGCGGGCCTCTTCGCTATTACGCCAGCTGGCGAAAGGGGGATG
TGCTGCAAGGCGATTAAGTTGGGTAACGCCAGGG
